Addgene plasmid #17430: pEF-ENTR-LacZ (710-1)
Purpose: Gateway entry vector with EF1-a promoter, V5-His C-term, Lac Z
Depositing lab: Eric Campeau & Paul Kaufman. Depositing organization: University of Massachusetts, Worcester. Publication: A versatile viral system for expression and depletion of proteins in mammalian cells. Campeau E, Ruhl VE, Rodier F, Smith CL, Rahmberg BL, Fuss JO, Campisi J, Yaswen P, Cooper PK, Kaufman PD.. PLoS One. 2009 Aug 6;4(8):e6529. 10.1371/journal.pone.0006529 PubMed 19657394.
Backbone
  Vector backbone: pENTR1A
  Backbone size w/o insert (bp): 3789
  Vector type: Mammalian Expression ; Entry vector
Growth in bacteria
  Bacterial resistance: Kanamycin, 50 μg/mL
  Growth temperature: 37°C
  Growth strain: DH5alpha
  Growth instructions: TOP10F', 37oC
  Copy number: High Copy
Gene/Insert
  Gene/Insert name: LacZ (alt name: beta-galactosidase)
  Species: E.coli
  Insert size (bp): 3056
  Tag / fusion protein: V5 (C terminal on backbone); His (C terminal on backbone)
  Cloning method: Restriction Enzyme; 5′ cloning site Ngo MIV (not destroyed); 3′ cloning site Bst BI (not destroyed)
  Sequencing primers: 5′ ENTRforw; 3′ ENTRrev
Terms and licenses: Academic/Nonprofit Terms; Industry Terms: Not Available to Industry
How to cite: pEF-ENTR-LacZ (710-1) was a gift from Eric Campeau & Paul Kaufman (Addgene plasmid # 17430 ; http://n2t.net/addgene:17430 ; RRID:Addgene_17430)
