[The description below was written by a language model from this plasmid's Addgene catalogue record and the feature table of its GenBank file.]
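Description:
pEF-ENTR-LacZ (710-1) is a 6.8 kb Gateway entry vector built on the pENTR1A backbone that carries a complete mammalian expression cassette for E. coli beta-galactosidase. It is maintained in E. coli at high copy through a ColE1/pUC-type origin and selected with kanamycin via the aph(3')-Ia resistance gene. The rrnB T1 and T2 transcription terminators sit upstream of the recombination cassette, where they insulate it from read-through transcription originating in the backbone.

The payload lies between the attL1 and attL2 sites, so the promoter and the coding sequence move together as a unit in an LR Clonase reaction into an attR-containing destination vector. The cassette begins with the strong constitutive human EF-1-alpha promoter, including its first intron (intron A), followed by a T7 promoter that can serve as a sequencing primer site or for in vitro transcription. The lacZ open reading frame, cloned by restriction digestion between NgoMIV and BstBI sites that remain intact, is followed by backbone-encoded V5 epitope and 6xHis tags recorded as C-terminal fusions, allowing immunodetection and metal-affinity purification of the protein. No polyadenylation signal is annotated within the att-flanked region, so this would presumably be supplied by the destination vector.

The associated publication describes a viral vector system for protein expression and depletion in mammalian cells. Within it, this plasmid evidently serves as a beta-galactosidase reporter or control version of the EF1-alpha entry vector, for transferring an EF1-alpha-driven, V5-His-tagged LacZ cassette into compatible destination vectors. The preserved cloning sites should also allow lacZ to be replaced with another gene of interest.
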