LOCUS       Exported 6819 bp ds-DNA circular SYN 12-MAY-2021
DEFINITION  Gateway entry vector with EF1-a promoter, V5-His C-term, Lac Z.
ACCESSION   .
VERSION     .
KEYWORDS    pEF-ENTR-LacZ (710-1)
SOURCE      synthetic DNA construct
  ORGANISM  synthetic DNA construct
REFERENCE   1 (bases 1 to 6819)
  AUTHORS   Campeau E, Ruhl VE, Rodier F, Smith CL, Rahmberg BL, Fuss JO,
            Campisi J, Yaswen P, Cooper PK, Kaufman PD.
  TITLE     A versatile viral system for expression and depletion of proteins in
            mammalian cells.
  JOURNAL   PLoS One. 2009 Aug 6;4(8):e6529.
  PUBMED    19657394
REFERENCE   2 (bases 1 to 6819)
  AUTHORS   .
  TITLE     Direct Submission
  JOURNAL   Exported May 12, 2021 from SnapGene Server 1.1.58
            http://www.snapgene.com
FEATURES             Location/Qualifiers
     source          1..6819
                     /organism="synthetic DNA construct"
                     /mol_type="other DNA"
     terminator      103..189
                     /gene="Escherichia coli rrnB"
                     /label=rrnB T1 terminator
                     /note="transcription terminator T1 from the E. coli rrnB
                     gene"
     terminator      281..308
                     /label=rrnB T2 terminator
                     /note="transcription terminator T2 from the E. coli rrnB
                     gene"
     primer_bind     316..339
                     /label=pENTR-F
                     /note="pENTR vectors, forward primer"
     protein_bind    358..457
                     /gene="mutant version of attL"
                     /label=attL1
                     /bound_moiety="LR Clonase(TM)"
                     /note="recombination site for the Gateway(R) LR reaction"
     promoter        588..1766
                     /label=EF-1-alpha promoter
                     /note="strong constitutive promoter for human elongation
                     factor EF-1-alpha"
     intron          819..1757
                     /label=EF-1-alpha intron A
                     /note="intron upstream of the start codon of human
                     EF-1-alpha"
     primer_bind     1714..1734
                     /label=EF1a-F
                     /note="Human elongation factor-1a promoter, forward primer"
     primer_bind     1783..1802
                     /label=T7
                     /note="T7 promoter, forward primer"
     promoter        1783..1801
                     /label=T7 promoter
                     /note="promoter for bacteriophage T7 RNA polymerase"
     CDS             1895..4939
                     /codon_start=1
                     /gene="lacZ"
                     /product="beta-galactosidase"
                     /label=lacZ
                     /translation="VVLQRRDWENPGVTQLNRLAAHPPFASWRNSEEARTDRPSQQLRS
                     LNGEWRFAWFPVPEAVPESWLECDLPEADTVVVPSNWQMHGYDAPIYTNVTYPITVNPP
                     FVPTENPTGCYSLTFNVDESWLQEGQTRIIFDGVNSAFHLWCNGRWVGYGQDSRLPSEF
                     DLSAFLRAGENRLAVMVLRWSDGSYLEDQDMWRMSGIFRDVSLLHKPTTQISDFHVATR
                     FNDDFSRAVLEAEVQMCGELRDYLRVTVSLWQGETQVASGTAPFGGEIIDERGGYADRV
                     TLRLNVENPKLWSAEIPNLYRAVVELHTADGTLIEAEACDVGFREVRIENGLLLLNGKP
                     LLIRGVNRHEHHPLHGQVMDEQTMVQDILLMKQNNFNAVRCSHYPNHPLWYTLCDRYGL
                     YVVDEANIETHGMVPMNRLTDDPRWLPAMSERVTRMVQRDRNHPSVIIWSLGNESGHGA
                     NHDALYRWIKSVDPSRPVQYEGGGADTTATDIICPMYARVDEDQPFPAVPKWSIKKWLS
                     LPGETRPLILCEYAHAMGNSLGGFAKYWQAFRQYPRLQGGFVWDWVDQSLIKYDENGNP
                     WSAYGGDFGDTPNDRQFCMNGLVFADRTPHPALTEAKHQQQFFQFRLSGQTIEVTSEYL
                     FRHSDNELLHWMVALDGKPLASGEVPLDVAPQGKQLIELPELPQPESAGQLWLTVRVVQ
                     PNATAWSEAGHISAWQQWRLAENLSVTLPAASHAIPHLTTSEMDFCIELGNKRWQFNRQ
                     SGFLSQMWIGDKKQLLTPLRDQFTRAPLDNDIGVSEATRIDPNAWVERWKAAGHYQAEA
                     ALLQCTADTLADAVLITTAHAWQHQGKTLFISRKTYRIDGSGQMAITVDVEVASDTPHP
                     ARIGLNCQLAQVAERVNWLGLGPQENYPDRLTAACFDRWDLPLSDMYTPYVFPSENGLR
                     CGTRELNYGPHQWRGDFQFNISRYSQQQLMETSHRHLLHAEEGTWLNIDGFHMGIGGDD
                     SWSPSVSAEFQLSAGRYHYQLVWCQK"
     primer_bind     complement(1897..1919)
                     /label=M13/pUC Forward
                     /note="In lacZ gene"
     CDS             4967..5008
                     /codon_start=1
                     /product="epitope tag from simian virus 5"
                     /label=V5 tag
                     /translation="GKPIPNPLLGLDST"
     CDS             5018..5035
                     /codon_start=1
                     /product="6xHis affinity tag"
                     /label=6xHis
                     /translation="HHHHHH"
     protein_bind    complement(5049..5148)
                     /gene="mutant version of attL"
                     /label=attL2
                     /bound_moiety="LR Clonase(TM)"
                     /note="recombination site for the Gateway(R) LR reaction"
     primer_bind     complement(5260..5279)
                     /label=pENTR-R
                     /note="pENTR vectors, reverse primer"
     CDS             5271..6080
                     /codon_start=1
                     /gene="aph(3')-Ia"
                     /product="aminoglycoside phosphotransferase"
                     /label=KanR
                     /note="confers resistance to kanamycin in bacteria or G418
                     (Geneticin(R)) in eukaryotes"
                     /translation="MSHIQRETSRPRLNSNMDADLYGYKWARDNVGQSGATIYRLYGKP
                     DAPELFLKHGKGSVANDVTDEMVRLNWLTEFMPLPTIKHFIRTPGDAWLLTTAIPGKTA
                     FQVLEEYPDSGENIVDALAVFLRRLHSIPVCNCPFNSDRVFRLAQAQSRMNNGLVDASD
                     FDDERNGWPVEQVWKEMHKLLPFSPDSVVTHGDFSLDNLIFDEGKLIGCIDVGRVGIAD
                     RYQDLAILWNCLGEFSPSLQKRLFQKYGIDNPDMNKLQFHLMLDEFF"
     primer_bind     complement(5338..5357)
                     /label=Kan-R
                     /note="Kanamycin resistance gene, reverse primer"
     rep_origin      6170..6758
                     /direction=RIGHT
                     /label=ori
                     /note="high-copy-number ColE1/pMB1/pBR322/pUC origin of
                     replication"
     primer_bind     6659..6678
                     /label=pBR322ori-F
                     /note="pBR322 origin, forward primer"
ORIGIN
        1 ctttcctgcg ttatcccctg attctgtgga taaccgtatt accgctagca tggatctcgg
       61 ggacgtctaa ctactaagcg agagtaggga actgccaggc atcaaataaa acgaaaggct
      121 cagtcggaag actgggcctt tcgttttatc tgttgtttgt cggtgaacgc tctcctgagt
      181 aggacaaatc cgccgggagc ggatttgaac gttgtgaagc aacggcccgg agggtggcgg
      241 gcaggacgcc cgccataaac tgccaggcat caaactaagc agaaggccat cctgacggat
      301 ggcctttttg cgtttctaca aactcttcct gttagttagt tacttaagct cgggccccaa
      361 ataatgattt tattttgact gatagtgacc tgttcgttgc aacaaattga taagcaatgc
      421 ttttttataa tgccaacttt gtacaaaaaa gcaggctcca ccatgggaac cgacattgat
      481 tattgactag gcttttgcaa aaagctttgc aaagatggat aaagttttaa acagagagga
      541 atctttgcag ctaatggacc ttctaggtct tgaaaggagt gggaattggc tccggtgccc
      601 gtcagtgggc agagcgcaca tcgcccacag tccccgagaa gttgggggga ggggtcggca
      661 attgaaccgg tgcctagaga aggtggcgcg gggtaaactg ggaaagtgat gtcgtgtact
      721 ggctccgcct ttttcccgag ggtgggggag aaccgtatat aagtgcagta gtcgccgtga
      781 acgttctttt tcgcaacggg tttgccgcca gaacacaggt aagtgccgtg tgtggttccc
      841 gcgggcctgg cctctttacg ggttatggcc cttgcgtgcc ttgaattact tccacctggc
      901 tgcagtacgt gattcttgat cccgagcttc gggttggaag tgggtgggag agttcgaggc
      961 cttgcgctta aggagcccct tcgcctcgtg cttgagttga ggcctggcct gggcgctggg
     1021 gccgccgcgt gcgaatctgg tggcaccttc gcgcctgtct cgctgctttc gataagtctc
     1081 tagccattta aaatttttga tgacctgctg cgacgctttt tttctggcaa gatagtcttg
     1141 taaatgcggg ccaagatctg cacactggta tttcggtttt tggggccgcg ggcggcgacg
     1201 gggcccgtgc gtcccagcgc acatgttcgg cgaggcgggg cctgcgagcg cggccaccga
     1261 gaatcggacg ggggtagtct caagctggcc ggcctgctct ggtgcctggc ctcgcgccgc
     1321 cgtgtatcgc cccgccctgg gcggcaaggc tggcccggtc ggcaccagtt gcgtgagcgg
     1381 aaagatggcc gcttcccggc cctgctgcag ggagctcaaa atggaggacg cggcgctcgg
     1441 gagagcgggc gggtgagtca cccacacaaa ggaaaagggc ctttccgtcc tcagccgtcg
     1501 cttcatgtga ctccacggag taccgggcgc cgtccaggca cctcgattag ttctcgagct
     1561 tttggagtac gtcgtcttta ggttgggggg aggggtttta tgcgatggag tttccccaca
     1621 ctgagtgggt ggagactgaa gttaggccag cttggcactt gatgtaattc tccttggaat
     1681 ttgccctttt tgagtttgga tcttggttca ttctcaagcc tcagacagtg gttcaaagtt
     1741 tttttcttcc atttcaggtg tcgtgaggaa ttagcttggt actaatacga ctcactatag
     1801 ggagacccaa gctggctagg taagcttggt accgagctcg gatccactag tccagtgtgg
     1861 tggaattctg cagatcgaaa cgatgataga tcccgtcgtt ttacaacgtc gtgactggga
     1921 aaaccctggc gttacccaac ttaatcgcct tgcagcacat ccccctttcg ccagctggcg
     1981 taatagcgaa gaggcccgca ccgatcgccc ttcccaacag ttgcgcagcc tgaatggcga
     2041 atggcgcttt gcctggtttc cggtaccaga agcggtgccg gaaagctggc tggagtgcga
     2101 tcttcctgag gccgatactg tcgtcgtccc ctcaaactgg cagatgcacg gttacgatgc
     2161 gcccatctac accaacgtaa cctatcccat tacggtcaat ccgccgtttg ttcccacgga
     2221 gaatccgacg ggttgttact cgctcacatt taatgttgat gaaagctggc tacaggaagg
     2281 ccagacgcga attatttttg atggcgttaa ctcggcgttt catctgtggt gcaacgggcg
     2341 ctgggtcggt tacggccagg acagtcgttt gccgtctgaa tttgacctga gcgcattttt
     2401 acgcgccgga gaaaaccgcc tcgcggtgat ggtgctgcgt tggagtgacg gcagttatct
     2461 ggaagatcag gatatgtggc ggatgagcgg cattttccgt gacgtctcgt tgctgcataa
     2521 accgactaca caaatcagcg atttccatgt tgccactcgc tttaatgatg atttcagccg
     2581 cgctgtactg gaggctgaag ttcagatgtg cggcgagttg cgtgactacc tacgggtaac
     2641 agtttcttta tggcagggtg aaacgcaggt cgccagcggc accgcgcctt tcggcggtga
     2701 aattatcgat gagcgtggtg gttatgccga tcgcgtcaca ctacgtctga acgtcgaaaa
     2761 cccgaaactg tggagcgccg aaatcccgaa tctctatcgt gcggtggttg aactgcacac
     2821 cgccgacggc acgctgattg aagcagaagc ctgcgatgtc ggtttccgcg aggtgcggat
     2881 tgaaaatggt ctgctgctgc tgaacggcaa gccgttgctg attcgaggcg ttaaccgtca
     2941 cgagcatcat cctctgcatg gtcaggtcat ggatgagcag acgatggtgc aggatatcct
     3001 gctgatgaag cagaacaact ttaacgccgt gcgctgttcg cattatccga accatccgct
     3061 gtggtacacg ctgtgcgacc gctacggcct gtatgtggtg gatgaagcca atattgaaac
     3121 ccacggcatg gtgccaatga atcgtctgac cgatgatccg cgctggctac cggcgatgag
     3181 cgaacgcgta acgcgaatgg tgcagcgcga tcgtaatcac ccgagtgtga tcatctggtc
     3241 gctggggaat gaatcaggcc acggcgctaa tcacgacgcg ctgtatcgct ggatcaaatc
     3301 tgtcgatcct tcccgcccgg tgcagtatga aggcggcgga gccgacacca cggccaccga
     3361 tattatttgc ccgatgtacg cgcgcgtgga tgaagaccag cccttcccgg ctgtgccgaa
     3421 atggtccatc aaaaaatggc tttcgctacc tggagagacg cgcccgctga tcctttgcga
     3481 atacgcccac gcgatgggta acagtcttgg cggtttcgct aaatactggc aggcgtttcg
     3541 tcagtatccc cgtttacagg gcggcttcgt ctgggactgg gtggatcagt cgctgattaa
     3601 atatgatgaa aacggcaacc cgtggtcggc ttacggcggt gattttggcg atacgccgaa
     3661 cgatcgccag ttctgtatga acggtctggt ctttgccgac cgcacgccgc atccagcgct
     3721 gacggaagca aaacaccagc agcagttttt ccagttccgt ttatccgggc aaaccatcga
     3781 agtgaccagc gaatacctgt tccgtcatag cgataacgag ctcctgcact ggatggtggc
     3841 gctggatggt aagccgctgg caagcggtga agtgcctctg gatgtcgctc cacaaggtaa
     3901 acagttgatt gaactgcctg aactaccgca gccggagagc gccgggcaac tctggctcac
     3961 agtacgcgta gtgcaaccga acgcgaccgc atggtcagaa gccgggcaca tcagcgcctg
     4021 gcagcagtgg cgtctggcgg aaaacctcag tgtgacgctc cccgccgcgt cccacgccat
     4081 cccgcatctg accaccagcg aaatggattt ttgcatcgag ctgggtaata agcgttggca
     4141 atttaaccgc cagtcaggct ttctttcaca gatgtggatt ggcgataaaa aacaactgct
     4201 gacgccgctg cgcgatcagt tcacccgtgc accgctggat aacgacattg gcgtaagtga
     4261 agcgacccgc attgacccta acgcctgggt cgaacgctgg aaggcggcgg gccattacca
     4321 ggccgaagca gcgttgttgc agtgcacggc agatacactt gctgatgcgg tgctgattac
     4381 gaccgctcac gcgtggcagc atcaggggaa aaccttattt atcagccgga aaacctaccg
     4441 gattgatggt agtggtcaaa tggcgattac cgttgatgtt gaagtggcga gcgatacacc
     4501 gcatccggcg cggattggcc tgaactgcca gctggcgcag gtagcagagc gggtaaactg
     4561 gctcggatta gggccgcaag aaaactatcc cgaccgcctt actgccgcct gttttgaccg
     4621 ctgggatctg ccattgtcag acatgtatac cccgtacgtc ttcccgagcg aaaacggtct
     4681 gcgctgcggg acgcgcgaat tgaattatgg cccacaccag tggcgcggcg acttccagtt
     4741 caacatcagc cgctacagtc aacagcaact gatggaaacc agccatcgcc atctgctgca
     4801 cgcggaagaa ggcacatggc tgaatatcga cggtttccat atggggattg gtggcgacga
     4861 ctcctggagc ccgtcagtat cggcggaatt ccagctgagc gccggtcgct accattacca
     4921 gttggtctgg tgtcaaaaag cggccgctcg aggtcaccca ttcgaaggta agcctatccc
     4981 taaccctctc ctcggtctcg attctacgcg taccggtcat catcaccatc accattgagt
     5041 ttatctagac ccagctttct tgtacaaagt tggcattata agaaagcatt gcttatcaat
     5101 ttgttgcaac gaacaggtca ctatcagtca aaataaaatc attatttgcc atccagctgc
     5161 agctctggcc cgtgtctcaa aatctctgat gttacattgc acaagataaa aatatatcat
     5221 catgaacaat aaaactgtct gcttacataa acagtaatac aaggggtgtt atgagccata
     5281 ttcaacggga aacgtcgagg ccgcgattaa attccaacat ggatgctgat ttatatgggt
     5341 ataaatgggc tcgcgataat gtcgggcaat caggtgcgac aatctatcgc ttgtatggga
     5401 agcccgatgc gccagagttg tttctgaaac atggcaaagg tagcgttgcc aatgatgtta
     5461 cagatgagat ggtcagacta aactggctga cggaatttat gcctcttccg accatcaagc
     5521 attttatccg tactcctggt gatgcatggt tactcaccac tgcgatcccc ggaaaaacag
     5581 cattccaggt attagaagaa tatcctgatt caggtgaaaa tattgttgat gcgctggcag
     5641 tgttcctgcg ccggttgcat tcgattcctg tttgtaattg tccttttaac agcgatcgcg
     5701 tatttcgtct cgctcaggcg caatcacgaa tgaataacgg tttggttgat gcgagtgatt
     5761 ttgatgacga gcgtaatggc tggcctgttg aacaagtctg gaaagaaatg cataaacttt
     5821 tgccattctc accggattca gtcgtcactc atggtgattt ctcacttgat aaccttattt
     5881 ttgacgaggg gaaattaata ggttgtattg atgttggacg agtcggaatc gcagaccgat
     5941 accaggatct tgccatccta tggaactgcc tcggtgagtt ttctccttca ttacagaaac
     6001 ggctttttca aaaatatggt attgataatc ctgatatgaa taaattgcag tttcatttga
     6061 tgctcgatga gtttttctaa tcagaattgg ttaattggtt gtaacattat tcagattggg
     6121 ccccgttcca ctgagcgtca gaccccgtag aaaagatcaa aggatcttct tgagatcctt
     6181 tttttctgcg cgtaatctgc tgcttgcaaa caaaaaaacc accgctacca gcggtggttt
     6241 gtttgccgga tcaagagcta ccaactcttt ttccgaaggt aactggcttc agcagagcgc
     6301 agataccaaa tactgttctt ctagtgtagc cgtagttagg ccaccacttc aagaactctg
     6361 tagcaccgcc tacatacctc gctctgctaa tcctgttacc agtggctgct gccagtggcg
     6421 ataagtcgtg tcttaccggg ttggactcaa gacgatagtt accggataag gcgcagcggt
     6481 cgggctgaac ggggggttcg tgcacacagc ccagcttgga gcgaacgacc tacaccgaac
     6541 tgagatacct acagcgtgag ctatgagaaa gcgccacgct tcccgaaggg agaaaggcgg
     6601 acaggtatcc ggtaagcggc agggtcggaa caggagagcg cacgagggag cttccagggg
     6661 gaaacgcctg gtatctttat agtcctgtcg ggtttcgcca cctctgactt gagcgtcgat
     6721 ttttgtgatg ctcgtcaggg gggcggagcc tatggaaaaa cgccagcaac gcggcctttt
     6781 tacggttcct ggccttttgc tggccttttg ctcacatgt
//
