>Addgene plasmid #17430 | pEF-ENTR-LacZ (710-1) | addgene partial sequence | sequence record 25911 | 17430 with Ef1a-F
AGGTGTCGTGAGGAATTAGCTTGGTACTAATACGACTCACTATAGGGAGACCCAAGCTGGCTANGTAAGC
TTGGTACCGAGCTCGGATCCACTAGTCCAGTGTGGTGGAATTCTGCAGATCGAAACGATGATAGATCCCG
TCGTTTTACAACGTCGTGACTGGGAAAACCCTGGCGTTACCCAACTTAATCGCCTTGCAGCACATCCCCC
TTTCGCCAGCTGGCGTAATAGCGAAGAGGCCCGCACCGATCGCCCTTCCCAACAGTTGCGCAGCCTGAAT
GGCGAATGGCGCTTTGCCTGGTTTCCGGCACCAGAAGCGGTGCCGGAAAGCTGGCTGGAGTGCGATCTTC
CTGAGGCCGATACTGTCGTCGTCCCCTCAAACTGGCAGATGCACGGTTACGATGCGCCCATCTACACCAA
CGTGACCTATCCCATTACGGTCAATCCGCCGTTTGTTCCCACGGAGAATCCGACGGGTTGTTACTCGCTC
ACATTTAATGTTGATGAAAGCTGGCTACAGGAAGGCCAGACGCGAATTATTTTTGATGGCGTTAACTCGG
CGTTTCATCTGTGGTGCAACGGGCGCTGGGTCGGTTACGGCCAGGACAGTCGTTTGCCGTCTGAATTTGA
CCTGAGCGCATTTTTACGCGCCGGAGAAAACCGCCTCGCGGTGAATGGTGCTG
